>Addgene plasmid #218643 | pHAGE pGK hNLRP3-mNG | addgene full sequence | sequence record 431993 | Addgene NGS Result
TTGAGATCCTTTTTTTCTGCGCGTAATCTGCTGCTTGCAAACAAAAAAACCACCGCTACCAGCGGTGGTT
TGTTTGCCGGATCAAGAGCTACCAACTCTTTTTCCGAAGGTAACTGGCTTCAGCAGAGCGCAGATACCAA
ATACTGTTCTTCTAGTGTAGCCGTAGTTAGGCCACCACTTCAAGAACTCTGTAGCACCGCCTACATACCT
CGCTCTGCTAATCCTGTTACCAGTGGCTGCTGCCAGTGGCGATAAGTCGTGTCTTACCGGGTTGGACTCA
AGACGATAGTTACCGGATAAGGCGCAGCGGTCGGGCTGAACGGGGGGTTCGTGCACACAGCCCAGCTTGG
AGCGAACGACCTACACCGAACTGAGATACCTACAGCGTGAGCTATGAGAAAGCGCCACGCTTCCCGAAGG
GAGAAAGGCGGACAGGTATCCGGTAAGCGGCAGGGTCGGAACAGGAGAGCGCACGAGGGAGCTTCCAGGG
GGAAACGCCTGGTATCTTTATAGTCCTGTCGGGTTTCGCCACCTCTGACTTGAGCGTCGATTTTTGTGAT
GCTCGTCAGGGGGGCGGAGCCTATGGAAAAACGCCAGCAACGCGGCCTTTTTACGGTTCCTGGCCTTTTG
CTGGCCTTTTGCTCACATGTTCTTTCCTGCGTTATCCCCTGATTCTGTGGATAACCGTATTACCGCCTTT
GAGTGAGCTGATACCGCTCGCCGCAGCCGAACGACCGAGCGCAGCGAGTCAGTGAGCGAGGAAGCGGAAG
AGCGCCCAATACGCAAACCGCCTCTCCCCGCGCGTTGGCCGATTCATTAATGCAGCTGGCACGACAGGTT
TCCCGACTGGAAAGCGGGCAGTGAGCGCAACGCAATTAATGTGAGTTAGCTCACTCATTAGGCACCCCAG
GCTTTACACTTTATGCTTCCGGCTCGTATGTTGTGTGGAATTGTGAGCGGATAACAATTTCACACAGGAA
ACAGCTATGACCATGATTACGCCAAGCTCTAGCTAGAGGTCGACGGTATACAGACATGATAAGATACATT
GATGAGTTTGGACAAACCACAACTAGAATGCAGTGAAAAAAATGCTTTATTTGTGAAATTTGTGATGCTA
TTGCTTTATTTGTAACCATTATAAGCTGCAATAAACAAGTTGGGGTGGGCGAAGAACTCCAGCATGAGAT
CCCCGCGCTGGAGGATCATCCAGCCGGCGTCCCGGAAAACGATTCCGAAGCCCAACCTTTCATAGAAGGC
GGCGGTGGAATCGAAATCTCGTAGCACGTGTCAGTCCTGCTCCTCGGCCACGAAGTGCACGCAGTTGCCG
GCCGGGTCGCGCAGGGCGAACTCCCGCCCCCACGGCTGCTCGCCGATCTCGGTCATGGCCGGCCCGGAGG
CGTCCCGGAAGTTCGTGGACACGACCTCCGACCACTCGGCGTACAGCTCGTCCAGGCCGCGCACCCACAC
CCAGGCCAGGGTGTTGTCCGGCACCACCTGGTCCTGGACCGCGCTGATGAACAGGGTCACGTCGTCCCGG
ACCACACCGGCGAAGTCGTCCTCCACGAAGTCCCGGGAGAACCCGAGCCGGTCGGTCCAGAACTCGACCG
CTCCGGCGACGTCGCGCGCGGTGAGCACCGGAACGGCACTGGTCAACTTGGCCATGGTTTAGTTCCTCAC
CTTGTCGTATTATACTATGCCGATATACTATGCCGATGATTAATTGTCAACACGTGCTGATCAGATCCGA
AAATGGATATACAAGCTCCCGGGAGCTTTTTGCAAAAGCCTAGGCCTCCAAAAAAGCCTCCTCACTACTT
CTGGAATAGCTCAGAGGCAGAGGCGGCCTCGGCCTCTGCATAAATAAAAAAAATTAGTCAGCCATGGGGC
GGAGAATGGGCGGAACTGGGCGGAGTTAGGGGCGGGATGGGCGGAGTTAGGGGCGGGACTATGGTTGCTG
ACTAATTGAGATGCATGCTTTGCATACTTCTGCCTGCTGGGGAGCCTGGGGACTTTCCACACCTGGTTGC
TGACTAATTGAGATGCATGCTTTGCATACTTCTGCCTGCTGGGGAGCCTGGGGACTTTCCACACCCTAAC
TGACACACATTCCACAGAATTAATTCGCGTTAAATTTTTGTTAAATCAGCTCATTTTTTAACCAATAGGC
CGAAATCGGCAAAATCCCTTATAAATCAAAAGAATAGACCGAGATAGGGT
[37 nt withheld, positions 2221-2257]
AAAGAACGTGGACTCCAACGTCAAAGG
[49 nt withheld, positions 2285-2333]
T
[91 nt withheld, positions 2335-2425]
G
[124 nt withheld, positions 2427-2550]
GGGGATACCCCCTAGAGCCCCAGCTGGTTCTTTCCGCCTCAGAAGCCATAGAGCCCACCGCATCCCCAGC
ATGCCTGCTATTGTCTTCCCAATCCTCCCCCTTGCTGTCCTGCCCCACCCCACCCCCCAGAATAGAATGA
CACCTACTCAGACAATGCGATGCAATTTCCTCATTTTATTAGGAAAGGACAGTGGGAGTGGCACCTTCCA
GGGTCAAGGAAGGCACGGGGGAGGGGCAAACAACAGATGGCTGGCAACTAGAAGGCACAGTCGAGGCTGA
TCAGCGGGTTTAAACGGGCCCTGCTAGAGATTTTCCACACTGACTAAAAGGGTCTGAGGGATCTCTAGTT
ACCAGAGTCACACAACAGACGGGCACACACTACTTGAAGCACTCAAGGCAAGCTTTATTGAGGCTTAAGC
AGTGGGTTCCCTAGTTAGCCAGAGAGCTCCCAGGCTCAGATCTGGTCTAACCAGAGAGACCCAGTACAAG
CAAAAAGCAGATCTTGTCTTCGTTGGGAGTGAATTAGCCCTTCCAGTCCCCCCTTTTCTTTTAAAAAGTG
GCTAAGATCTACAGCTGCCTTGTAAGTCATTGGTCTTAAAGTCGACGCGGGGAGGCGGCCCAAAGGGAGA
TCCGACTCGTCTGAGGGCGAAGGCGAAGACGCGGAAGAGGCCGCAGAGCCGGCAGCAGGCCGCGGGAAGG
AAGGTCCGCTGGATTGAGGGCCGAAGGGACGTAGCAGAAGGACGTCCCGCGCAGAATCCAGGTGGCAACA
CAGGCGAGCAGCCAAGGAAAGGACGATGATTTCCCCGACAACACCACGGAATTGTCAGTGCCCAACAGCC
GAGCCCCTGTCCAGCAGCGGGCAAGGCAGGCGGCGATGAGTTCCGCCGTGGCAATAGGGAGGGGGAAAGC
GAAAGTCCCGGAAAGGAGCTGACAGGTGGTGGCAATGCCCCAACCAGTGGGGGTTGCGTCAGCAAACACA
GTGCACACCACGCCACGTTGCCTGACAACGGGCCACAACTCCTCATAAAGAGACAGCAACCAGGATTTAT
ACAAGGAGGAGAAAATGAAAGCCATACGGGAAGCAATAGCATGATACAAAGGCATTAAAGCAGCGTATCC
ACATAGCGTAAAAGGAGCAACATAGTTAAGAATACCAGTCAATCTTTCACAAATTTTGTAATCCAGAGGT
TGATTTTAGCCCTCCCACACATAACCAGAGGGCAGCAATTCACGAATCCCAACTGCCGTCGGCTGTCCAT
CACTGTCCTTCACTATGGCTTTGATCCCAGGATGCAGATCGAGAAGCACCTGTCGGCACCGTCCGCAGGG
GCTCAAGATGCCCCTGTTCTCATTTCCGATCGCGACGATACAAGTCAGGTTGCCAGCTGCCGCAGCAGCA
GCAGTGCCCAGCACCACGAGTTCTGCACAAGGTCCCCCAGTAAAATGATATACATTGACACCAGTGAAGA
TGCGGCCGTCGCTAGAGAGAGCTGCGCTGGCGACGCTGTAGTCTTCAGAGATGGGGATGCTGTTGATTGT
AGCCGTTGCTCTTTCAATGAGGGTGGATTCTTCTTGAGACAAAGGCTTGGCCATGGTGGCAGCGCTCTAG
AACCGGTCCTGTGTTCTGGCGGCAAACCCGTTGCGAAAAAGAACGTTCACGGCGACTACTGCACTTATAT
ACGGTTCTCCCCCACCCTCGGGAAAAAGGCGGAGCCAGTACACGACATCACTTTCCCAGTTTACCCCGCG
CCACCTTCTCTAGGCACCGGATCAATTGCCGACCCCTCCCCCCAACTTCTCGGGGACTGTGGGCGATGTG
CGCTCTGCCCACTGACGGGCACCGGAGCCAATTCCCACTCCTTTCAAGACCTAGCTAGTCCTGCAGGTTC
GCTACCTTAGGACCGTTATAGTTACGCTCGAGGTTTAAACTCATTAAACCACTTTGTACAAGAAAGCTGG
GTCCTACTTGTACAGCTCGTCCATGCCCATCACATCGGTAAAGGCCTTTTGCCACTCCTTGAAGTTGAGC
TCGGTCTTGGAGTGCTTGAGCTCCGTCTTACGGAACACGTACATCGGCTGGTTCTTCAGATAGTTAGCCG
CCATTGGCTTGGCAAAGGTGTAGGTGGTCCGCGCAGTGCTCCGGTAGCGCTTGCCATTTCCAGTGGTGTA
ACTCCACTTAAAGGTACTGATGATGGTTTTGTCGTTGGGGTAAGTCTTCTTCGACCTGCACCAGTCCGCA
GCGGTCAGCGAGTTGGTCATCACAGGACCGTCAGCAGGGAAACCAGTCCCCTTCACCTGGGCCTCTCCTT
TGATGTGGCTTCCCTCGTAGGTGTAGCGGTAGTTAACAGTAAGGGAGGCACCATCTTCAAACTGCATTGT
GCGATGGACTTGGTATCCGGAGCCATCTACCATGGCGGCCTGGAAAGGCGACATCCCGTCAGGGTAGGGC
AGGTACTGATGGAAGCCATACCCGATATGAGGGACCAGAATCCAGGGGGAGAACTGGAGGTCACCCTTGG
TGGACTTCAGGTTTAACTCCTCATAACCATCATTTGGATTGCCGGTGCCCTGACCCACCATGTCAAAGTC
CACACCGTTGATGGAGCCAAAGATGTGTAACTCATGTGTCGCTGGGAGAGAGGCCATGTTATCCTCCTCG
CCCTTGCTCACGGATCCGCCGCTTCCCCCGGATCCGCCCAACCAAGAAGGCTCAAAGACGACGGTCAGCT
CAGGCTTTTCTTCTTGAAGTGTTTCTAACGCACTTTTTGTCTCATAATTGAAATACATTTCAGACAACCC
CAGGTTCTGCAGGAGGCAGCTCTGCTGTTTCAGCACTTCACAGAACATCATGACCCCCAGGTCGCCCAGG
TCATTGTTGCCCAGGCTCAGCTTTCGCAGGCTCTGGCTGGAGGTCAGAAGTGTGGAAAGATCCCAGCAGC
AGTGTGACGTGAGGTTGCAGTTGTCTAATTCCAACACCTGAAGCTTGCAGTCGGGGTGCAAGAGTCCCTC
ACAGAGTAGTTTGATCCCCTTGTCTCCGAGAGTGTTGCCTCGCAGGTAAAGGTGCGTGAGATTCTGATTA
GTGCTGAGTACCGAGGACAAAGCTGAACAACAGACTGACGTAAGGCCAGAATTCACCAACCCCAGTTTCT
GCAGGTTACACTGTGGATTCTTGGCTTTTTCACATAAAATTGCGACTCCTGAGTCTCCCAAGGCATTCTC
CCCCACATAGAGTCTGGTCAGGGAATGGCTGGTGCTCAATACTGATGCAAGATCCTGACAACATGCTGAT
GTGAGGCAGCAGCTGACCAACCAGAGCTTCTTCAGATTGCACAACAGGTGCTTCAGTCCCACACACAGAA
GTCTGATTCCGAAGTCACCGAGGGCGTTGTCACTCAGGTCCAGCTCCACCAGCTTCTGGTTGCTGCTGAG
GACCAAGGAGATGTCGAAGCAGCACTCATGCGAGAGGCCACAGCGCCCCAACCACAATCTCCGAATGTTA
CAGCCAGGATGCTGGAGCGTTTCACACAACACTCTCATCCCTGGGTCCCCCAGAGAATTGTCACTGAGGT
CCAATTCAGTTAGACTCTGGCTGGTGCTCAGAACTGAAAAGAGGCCCCGGCAAAAACTGGAAGTGAGGTG
GCTGTTCACCAATCCATGAGAACAGGCAGCATGAGAGGAGCTTGGGAGGACACACTGCACCATATCAAGG
TGTCGGCCTTCCTTTTCCTCCTCCTCTTCCTCCTTGGGCATGTTATGGAGAAACCCCAGGGACAGTGACT
CCACCCGATGACAGTTCTCAATGCAAAAGGAAGAAACCATGTGGTCCATTCTGGTGGAGAGATTGATCTC
AATCTTGGGGAAATAGTCCATGGCCCTTTGCACGAAGTCCTCCTCCTGCATCTCGTACAAACAGTAGAAC
AATTCCAGCTGGCTGGGCTGGATCTGCAGCTTTTTAGCTTTGGCTTTCACTTCAATCCATTTCAGCAGCT
CCAGCCTGATTTGCTGAGAGATCTTGCAACTTAATTTCTTCTCCAAGTAGGAGGTCCTCTCCTGGTTTAC
CAGGCCAAAGAGGAAACGTACAACAAAAATCAAATACCCCTTTTCGAATTTGCCATAGTTTTCCAGAAGG
ACTGTCACGTCTCGGCTGGGAAGCTTCAAACGACTCCCTGGAACGTTCGTCCTTCCTTCCTTTTCCTCTT
CCAGCAGGTAGTACATGGCGGCAAAGAACTCCTGGAAAGTCATGTGGATGAAGCTGTAGAACTTCTCGCA
GTCCACTTCCTTTTGGAACAGGTTCATCCTCAGGAAAGCAGACACATCCGCCTTCTGCAGTCCATGATTC
CTGAGGTCGGACTCCTCAAACAGGATTTTCTGGTTCCAGATTCCATCTGCAGCCAAAGAGCAGAGCCCCC
AGAGGTGGGCGCAGAGGCCGTGCTCCTGGCTCCCTCCCCGGGGCTGCAGCAAACTGGAAAGGAAGAAGAC
GTACACCGCGGTGGTGGTCTTGGATGTCTGGGCAAGGCTCTTGCCACTCTCCATCTGCTGTTTCAGTCCA
GTGCACACGATCCAGCAGACCAGGGGGATGAAGCACATGGTGAAGAGGACCTCGTTCTCCTGAATCAGAC
TGAAGGCTGCCCTGGCTTGGGCCTCATCAGAGAAGTACTTGAAGAAGTACTCTTTCCTTTTGGCCTCGGA
GAAACCCAGGATCTCCACATGCCGAGGATGGTCCAGCAAGTGCTGCAGTTTCTCCAGGGCCACAGGTCTC
GTGGTGATGAGCAGAGAGGCCTCGGGAAGCAGCTTCTTTCTGATGAGGCTGCTCAGGAGAATGTCTCCCC
GCTCGGCCTTCTGCCAGTCAGTGCAGAGCGGTCCTATGTGCTCGTCAAAGGCACCTTGCAGCTCATCGAA
GCCGTCCATGAGGAAGAGGATTCTGGAGGGTTTTCTCACGATCTTGTGGATGGGTGGGTTTGGGTCGGGG
CAGCAGCTCATGATCAGGTCCCCCAGGCTCCTCTGTGTCACAAGGCTCACCTCCCGACAGTGGATATAGA
ACAGATAGTCAAACCTGTCTTGGTAGAGTGTCCCCGACGCCCAGTCCAACATCATCTTCCTGGCCAGGAT
TGTTTTCCCAATCCCTGCCGCCCCCTGGAACACCACGGTGTGCACAGGCTCAGAATGCTCATCATCGGGG
TCAAACAGCAACTCCATCTTAATGGGACTCACGGGGCTCTCACACGTCTTGGTCTTGCCGATGGCCAGAA
GCTCCTGCTCCCTCTCCTGCTGGCTCCGGTGCTCCTTGATGAGACGCAGTCGTGTGTAGCGTTTGTTGAG
GCTCACACTCTCACCCAGACGGGCATTCCTGTCTTCAATGCACTGGAATCTGCTTCTCACGTACTTTCTG
TACTTCTTACGGTAATCTTTCTTCATTTTACAAATAGAGATTCTCGAAAGGTACTCCAGTAAACCCATCC
ACTCCTCTTCAATGCTGTCTTCCTGGCATATCACAGTGGGATTCGAAACACGTGCATTATCTGAACCCCA
CTTCGGCTCATCTCTTTTTGCTTTCTCATAAAGGTCTCTCCTGTTGATCGCAGCGAAGATCCACACGGCC
ATGGCCCACGCCTTCTCCTCCCCATTGAAGTCGATCATTAGCGTGGCTAGATCCACATGGTCTGCCTTCT
CTGTCTGACCCCTCGGGAGGGGGATGCAGCCCTTCTGGGGAGGATAGTCCTCTAAGTGCATCTTAAATTT
CTTCAAGTCCACATCCTCCAGGTCCTCCAGGTACCTGGCCAGCTTGCAGCGGGTGCTTGCCATCTTCATG
GTGGAGCCTGCTTTTTTGTACAAACTTGTTTCGAACGAAAGGCCCGGAGATGAGGAAGAGGAGAACAGCG
CGGCAGACGTGCGCTTTTGAAGCGTGCAGAATGCCGGGCCTCCGGAGGACCTTCGGGCGCCCGCCCCGCC
CCTGAGCCCGCCCCTGAGCCCGCCCCCGGACCCACCCCTTCCCAGCCTCTGAGCCCAGAAAGCGAAGGAG
CAAAGCTGCTATTGGCCGCTGCCCCAAAGGCCTACCCGCTTCCATTGCTCAGCGGTGCTGTCCATCTGCA
CGAGACTAGTGAGACGTGCTACTTCCATTTGTCACGTCCTGCACGACGCGAGCTGCGGGGCGGGGGGGAA
CTTCCTGACTAGGGGAGGAGTAGAAGGTGGCGCGAAGGGGCCACCAAAGAACGGAGCCGGTTGGCGCCTA
CCGGTGGATGTGGAATGTGTGCGAGGCCAGAGGCCACTTGTGTAGCGCCAAGTGCCCAGCGGGGCTGCTA
AAGCGCATGCTCCAGACTGCCTTGGGAAAAGCGCCTCCCCTACCCATAGGGATAACAGGGTAATATAGGC
GGCCGCGTAGATGGCGCGCCGGTACCTTAATTAACCAAACTGGATCTCTGCTGTCCCTGTAATAAACCCG
AAAATTTTGAATTTTTGTAATTTGTTTTTGTAATTCTTTAGTTTGTATGTCTGTTGCTATTATGTCTACT
ATTCTTTCCCCTGCACTGTACCCCCCAATCCCCCCTTTTCTTTTAAAATTGTGGATGAATACTGCCATTT
GTCTGCAGAATTGGCGCACGCAGTGCCGATCCGTTCACTAATCGAATGGATCTGTCTCTGTCTCTCTCTC
CACCTTCTTCTTCTATTCCTTCGGGCCTGTCGGGTCCCCTCGGGGTTGGGAGGTGGGTCTGAAACGATAA
TGGTGAATATCCCTGCCTAACTCTATTCACTATAGAAAGTACAGCAAAAACTATTCTTAAACCTACCAAG
CCTCCTACTATCATTATGAATAATTTTATATACCACAGCCAATTTGTTATGTTAAACCAATTCCACAAAC
TTGCCCATTTATCTAATTCCAATAATTCTTGTTCATTCTTTTCTTGCTGGTTTTGCGATTCTTCAATTAA
GGAGTGTATTAAGCTTGTGTAATTGTTAATTTCTCTGTCCCACTCCATCCAGGTCGTGTGATTCCAAATC
TGTTCCAGAGATTTATTACTCCAACTAGCATTCCAAGGCACAGCAGTGGTGCAAATGAGTTTTCCAGAGC
AACCCCAAATCCCCAGGAGCTGTTGATCCTTTAGGTATCTTTCCACAGCCAGGATTCTTGCCTGGAGCTG
CTTGATGCCCCAGACTGTGAGTTGCAACAGATGCTGTTGCGCCTCAATAGCCCTCAGCAAATTGTTCTGC
TGCTGCACTATACCAGACAATAATTGTCTGGCCTGTACCGTCAGCGTCATTGACGCTGCGCCCATAGTGC
TTCCTGCTGCTCCCAAGAACCCAAGGAACAAAGCTCCTATTCCCACTGCTCTTTTTTCTCTCTGCACCAC
TCTTCTCTTTGCCTTGGTGGGTGCTACTCCTAATGGTTCAATTTTTACTACTTTATATTTATATAATTCA
CTTCTCCAATTGTCCCTCATATCTCCTCCTCCAGGTCTGAAGATCAGCGGCCGGCCGCTTGCTGTGCGGT
GGTCTTACTTTTGTTTTGCTCTTCCTCTATCTTGTCTAAAGCTTCCTTGGTGTCTTTTATCTCTATCCTT
TGATGCACACAATAGAGGGTTGCTACTGTATTATATAATGATCTAAGTTCTTCTGATCCTGTCTGAAGGG
ATGGTTGTAGCTGTCCCAGTATTTGTCTACAGCCTTCTGATGTTTCTAACAGGCCAGGATTAACTGCGAA
TCGTTCTAGCTCCCTGCTTGCCCATACTATATGTTTTAATTTATATTTTTTCTTTCCCCCTGGCCTTAAC
CGAATTTTTTCCCATCGCGATCTAATTCTCCCCCGCTTAATACTGACGCTCTCGCACCCATCTCTCTCCT
TCTAGCCTCCGCTAGTCAAAATTTTTGGCGTACTCACCAGTCGCCGCCCCTCGCCTCTTGCCGTGCGCGC
TTCAGCAAGCCGAGTCCTGCGTCGAGAGAGCTCCTCTGGTTTCCCTTTCGCTTTCAAGTCCCTGTTCGGG
CGCCACTGCTAGAGATTTTCCACACTGACTAAAAGGGTCTGAGGGATCTCTAGTTACCAGAGTCACACAA
CAGACGGGCACACACTACTTGAAGCACTCAAGGCAAGCTTTATTGAGGCTTAAGCAGTGGGTTCCCTAGT
TAGCCAGAGAGCTCCCAGGCTCAGATCTGGTCTAACCAGAGAGACCCAGTACAGGCAAAACGCGCTGCTT
ATATAGACCTCCCACCGTACACGCCTACCGCCCATTTGCGTCAATGGGGCGGAGTTGTTACGACATTTTG
GAAAGTCCCGTTGATTTTGGTGCCAAAACAAACTCCCATTGACGTCAATGGGGTGGAGACTTGGAAATCC
CCGTGAGTCAAACCGCTATCCACGCCCATTGATGTACTGCCAAAACCGCATCACCATGGTAATAGCGATG
ACTAATACGTAGATGTACTGCCAAGTAGGAAAGTCCCATAAGGTCATGTACTGGGCATAATGCCAGGCGG
GCCATTTACCGTCATTGACGTCAATAGGGGGCGTACTTGGCATATGATACACTTGATGTACTGCCAAGTG
GGCAGTTTACCGTAAATACTCCACCCATTGACGTCAATGGAAAGTCCCTATTGGCGTTACTATGGGAACA
TACGTCATTATTGACGTCAATGGGCGGGGGTCGTTGGGCGGTCAGCCAGGCGGGCCATTTACCGTAAGTT
ATGTAACGCGGAACTCCATATATGGGCTATGAACTAATGACCCCGTAATTGATTACTATTAATAACTAGT
CAATAATCAATGTCAACGCGTATATCTGGCCCGTACATCGCGAAGCAGCGCAAAACGCCTAACCCTAAGC
AGATTCTTCATGCAATTGTCGGTCAAGCCTTGCCTTGTTGTAGCTTAAATTTTGCTCGCGCACTACTCAG
CGACCTCCAACACACAAGCAGGGAGCAGATACTGGCTTAACTATGCGGCATCAGAGCAGATTGTACTGAG
AGTGCACCATAGGGGATCGGGAGATCTCCCGATCCGTCGACGTCAGGTGGCACTTTTCGGGGAAATGTGC
GCGGAACCCCTATTTGTTTATTTTTCTAAATACATTCAAATATGTATCCGCTCATGAGACAATAACCCTG
ATAAATGCTTCAATAATATTGAAAAAGGAAGAGTATGAGTATTCAACATTTCCGTGTCGCCCTTATTCCC
TTTTTTGCGGCATTTTGCCTTCCTGTTTTTGCTCACCCAGAAACGCTGGTGAAAGTAAAAGATGCTGAAG
ATCAGTTGGGTGCACGAGTGGGTTACATCGAACTGGATCTCAACAGCGGTAAGATCCTTGAGAGTTTTCG
CCCCGAAGAACGTTTTCCAATGATGAGCACTTTTAAAGTTCTGCTATGTGGCGCGGTATTATCCCGTATT
GACGCCGGGCAAGAGCAACTCGGTCGCCGCATACACTATTCTCAGAATGACTTGGTTGAGTACTCACCAG
TCACAGAAAAGCATCTTACGGATGGCATGACAGTAAGAGAATTATGCAGTGCTGCCATAACCATGAGTGA
TAACACTGCGGCCAACTTACTTCTGACAACGATCGGAGGACCGAAGGAGCTAACCGCTTTTTTGCACAAC
ATGGGGGATCATGTAACTCGCCTTGATCGTTGGGAACCGGAGCTGAATGAAGCCATACCAAACGACGAGC
GTGACACCACGATGCCTGTAGCAATGGCAACAACGTTGCGCAAACTATTAACTGGCGAACTACTTACTCT
AGCTTCCCGGCAACAATTAATAGACTGGATGGAGGCGGATAAAGTTGCAGGACCACTTCTGCGCTCGGCC
CTTCCGGCTGGCTGGTTTATTGCTGATAAATCTGGAGCCGGTGAGCGTGGGTCTCGCGGTATCATTGCAG
CACTGGGGCCAGATGGTAAGCCCTCCCGTATCGTAGTTATCTACACGACGGGGAGTCAGGCAACTATGGA
TGAACGAAATAGACAGATCGCTGAGATAGGTGCCTCACTGATTAAGCATTGGTAACTGTCAGACCAAGTT
TACTCATATATACTTTAGATTGATTTAAAACTTCATTTTTAATTTAAAAGGATCTAGGTGAAGATCCTTT
TTGATAATCTCATGACCAAAATCCCTTAACGTGAGTTTTCGTTCCACTGAGCGTCAGACCCCGTAGAAAA
GATCAAAGGATCTTC
Features (pLannotate 1.2.2; 35 found; start..end, strand, type, name):
      1..589     +  rep_origin     ori: high-copy-number ColE1/pMB1/pBR322/pUC origin of replication
    772..864     +  CDS            lacI (fragment): lac repressor; lacI; The lac repressor binds to the lac operator to inhibit transcription in E. coli. This inhibition can be relieved by adding lactose or isopropyl-β-D-thiogalactopyranoside (IPTG).
    877..898     +  protein_bind   CAP binding site: CAP binding activates transcription in the presence of cAMP. E. coli catabolite activator protein
    913..943     +  promoter       lac promoter: promoter for the E. coli lac operon
    947..969     +  protein_bind   lac operator (fragment): The lac repressor binds to the lac operator to inhibit transcription in E. coli. This inhibition can be relieved by adding lactose or isopropyl-β-D-thiogalactopyranoside (IPTG). lac repressor encoded by lacI
   1040..1161    -  polyA_signal   SV40 poly(A) signal: SV40 polyadenylation signal
   1156..1281    -  CDS            ble (fragment): BLE_KLEPN - Experimental evidence at protein level: Swiss-Prot protein existence level 1. Binding protein with a strong affinity to the bleomycin family of antibiotics. Binds to CL990; an antimitotic-antibiotic compound. From Klebsiella pneumoniae.
   1291..1665    -  CDS            BleoR: antibiotic-binding protein; Sh ble from Streptoalloteichus hindustanus; confers resistance to bleomycin, phleomycin, and Zeocin™
   1684..1731    -  promoter       EM7 promoter: synthetic bacterial promoter&nbsp
   1779..2108    -  promoter       SV40 promoter: SV40 enhancer and early promoter
   2122..2550    -  rep_origin     f1 ori (sequence partly withheld): f1 bacteriophage origin of replication; arrow indicates direction of (+) strand synthesis
   2571..2592    -  promoter       SV40 promoter (fragment): SV40 enhancer and early promoter
   2596..2820    -  polyA_signal   bGH poly(A) signal: bovine growth hormone polyadenylation signal
   2852..3085    -  LTR            3' LTR (ΔU3): self-inactivating 3' long terminal repeat (LTR) from HIV-1
   3087..3106    -  misc_feature   cPPT/CTS (fragment): central polypurine tract and central termination sequence of HIV-1
   3157..3745    -  misc_feature   WPRE: woodchuck hepatitis virus posttranscriptional regulatory element
   3746..4144    -  CDS            BSD: blasticidin S deaminase; Aspergillus terreus BSD; confers resistance to blasticidin
   4169..4380    -  promoter       EF-1α core promoter: core promoter for human elongation factor EF-1α
   4406..4424    -  CDS            small t antigen (fragment): SV40 (simian virus 40) small t antigen
   4488..4512    +  protein_bind   attB2: mutant version of attB; recombination site for the Gateway® BP reaction BP Clonase™
   4515..5221    -  CDS            mNeonGreen (fragment): bright monomeric yellow-green fluorescent protein derived from LanYFP (Shaner et al., 2013)
   5252..8359    -  CDS            NLRP3: NLRP3_HUMAN - Also known as C1orf7, CIAS1, NALP3, PYPAF1. Experimental evidence at protein level: Swiss-Prot protein existence level 1. As the sensor component of the NLRP3 inflammasome, plays a crucial role in innate immunity and inflammation. In response to pathogens and other damage-associated signals, initiates the formation of the inflammasome polymeric complex, made of NLRP3, PYCARD and CASP1 (and possibly CASP4 and CASP5). Recruitment of proCASP1 to the inflammasome promotes its activation and CASP1-catalyzed IL1B and IL18 maturation and secretion in the extracellular milieu (PubMed:288
   8365..8389    -  protein_bind   attB1: mutant version of attB; recombination site for the Gateway® BP reaction BP Clonase™
   8396..8895    -  promoter       PGK promoter: mouse phosphoglycerate kinase 1 promoter
   8991..9108    -  misc_feature   cPPT/CTS: central polypurine tract and central termination sequence of HIV-1
   9158..9258    -  CDS            Rev (fragment): human immunodeficiency virus 1 (HIV-1) Rev protein; rev; enhances nuclear export of unspliced and incompletely spliced viral mRNAs
   9635..9868    -  misc_feature   RRE: The Rev response element (RRE) of HIV-1 allows for Rev-dependent mRNA export from the nucleus to the cytoplasm.
  10043..10381   -  CDS            HIV-1 gag (fragment): gag protein from human immunodeficiency virus 1; gag
  10365..10490   -  misc_feature   HIV-1 Ψ: packaging signal of human immunodeficiency virus type 1
  10537..10717   -  LTR            5' LTR (truncated): truncated 5' long terminal repeat (LTR) from HIV-1
  10735..10934   -  promoter       CMV promoter: human cytomegalovirus (CMV) immediate early promoter
  10935..11314   -  enhancer       CMV enhancer: human cytomegalovirus immediate early enhancer
  11469..11521   +  misc_feature   bom (fragment): basis of mobility region from pBR322
  11580..11684   +  promoter       AmpR promoter: bla
  11685..12545   +  CDS            AmpR: β-lactamase; bla; confers resistance to ampicillin, carbenicillin, and related antibiotics
