[The description below was written by a language model from this plasmid's Addgene catalogue record and pLannotate feature annotations shown in this document.]
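Description:
pHAGE pGK hNLRP3-mNG is a 12.7 kb HIV-1-based, self-inactivating lentiviral transfer plasmid for stable expression of human NLRP3 fused at its C terminus to the green-yellow fluorescent protein mNeonGreen in mammalian cells. In bacteria it replicates from a high-copy ColE1/pUC-type origin and is selected with ampicillin through the bla gene. The backbone outside the viral region also carries an f1 origin and an SV40/EM7-driven bleomycin/Zeocin resistance cassette, although the catalogue entry does not list this as a working marker.

The viral genome is transcribed from a CMV enhancer/promoter fused to a truncated 5' LTR. It contains the Ψ packaging signal with a gag fragment, the Rev response element for nuclear export of the unspliced RNA, and the cPPT/CTS that aids nuclear import. It ends in a ΔU3 3' LTR followed by a bGH polyadenylation signal. Deletion of U3 inactivates LTR promoter activity after integration, so expression depends on the internal promoters.

The NLRP3–mNeonGreen open reading frame was introduced by Gateway cloning and is flanked by attB1 and attB2 sites. It sits downstream of a PGK promoter, annotated as the mouse phosphoglycerate kinase 1 promoter, which the depositor describes as weak and which therefore gives modest expression levels. A separate EF-1α core promoter drives blasticidin S deaminase for selection of transduced cells, and a WPRE upstream of the 3' LTR enhances transcript stability and expression.

NLRP3 is the sensor component of the inflammasome. The fusion allows its localisation and abundance to be followed by fluorescence, and it was deposited with a study profiling cellular responses to NLRP3 agonists.
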