Addgene plasmid #218643: pHAGE pGK hNLRP3-mNG
Purpose: Expresses NLRP3 tagged with mNeonGreen in mammalian cells (lentiviral); driven by the weak pGK promoter with blast selection
Depositing lab: Wade Harper. Depositing organization: Harvard Medical School. Publication: Spatiotemporal proteomic profiling of cellular responses to NLRP3 agonists. Hollingsworth LR, Veeraraghavan P, Paulo JA, Harper JW. bioRxiv 2024.04.19.590338 10.1101/2024.04.19.590338.
Backbone
  Vector backbone: pHAGE pGK
  Vector type: Mammalian Expression, Lentiviral
  Selectable markers: Blasticidin ; mNeonGreen
Growth in bacteria
  Bacterial resistance: Ampicillin, 100 μg/mL
  Growth temperature: 30°C
  Growth strain: NEB Stable
  Copy number: High Copy
Gene/Insert
  Gene/Insert name: NLRP3
  Species: H. sapiens (human)
  Entrez Gene: NLRP3 (a.k.a. AGTAVPRL, AII, AVP, C1orf7, CIAS1, CLR1.1, DFNA34, FCAS, FCAS1, FCU, KEFH, MWS, NALP3, PYPAF1)
  Promoter: pGK
  Tag / fusion protein: mNeonGreen (C terminal on insert)
  Cloning method: Gateway Cloning
Terms and licenses: Academic/Nonprofit Terms; Industry Terms: Not Available to Industry
Depositor comments: Additional data, code, and other details related to this work (Hollingsworth et al. 2024) are available at https://harperlab.pubpub.org/pub/nlrp3/.
How to cite: pHAGE pGK hNLRP3-mNG was a gift from Wade Harper (Addgene plasmid # 218643 ; http://n2t.net/addgene:218643 ; RRID:Addgene_218643)
